Addgene plasmid #179477: pCytERM-Electra2
Purpose: ER Visualization (OSER assay) Expresses Electra2 in fusion with N-terminal part of p450
Depositing lab: Kiryl Piatkevich. Publication: Dual-expression system for blue fluorescent protein optimization. Papadaki S, Wang X, Wang Y, Zhang H, Jia S, Liu S, Yang M, Zhang D, Jia JM, Koster RW, Namikawa K, Piatkevich KD. Sci Rep. 2022 Jun 17;12(1):10190. doi: 10.1038/s41598-022-13214-0. PubMed 35715437.
Backbone
  Vector backbone: pN1
  Backbone manufacturer: Clontech
  Backbone size w/o insert (bp): 3948
  Total vector size (bp): 4800
  Vector type: Mammalian Expression
  Selectable markers: Neomycin (select with G418)
Growth in bacteria
  Bacterial resistance: Kanamycin, 50 μg/mL
  Growth temperature: 37°C
  Growth strain: DH5alpha
  Copy number: High Copy
Gene/Insert
  Gene/Insert name: CytERM-Electra2
  Species: Synthetic
  Insert size (bp): 852
  GenBank ID: NM_001171120.1 OL631607
  Promoter: CMV
  Tag / fusion protein: Electra2 (C terminal on backbone)
  Cloning method: Restriction Enzyme; 5′ cloning site AgeI (not destroyed); 3′ cloning site NotI (not destroyed)
  Sequencing primers: 5′ CMV-F; 3′ SV40pA-R
Terms and licenses: Academic/Nonprofit Terms; Industry Terms: Not Available to Industry
Depositor comments: Excitation:403nm, Emission:456nm
How to cite: pCytERM-Electra2 was a gift from Kiryl Piatkevich (Addgene plasmid # 179477 ; http://n2t.net/addgene:179477 ; RRID:Addgene_179477)
