[The description below was written by a language model from this plasmid's Addgene catalogue record and pLannotate feature annotations shown in this document.]
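Description:
pCytERM-Electra2 is a 4.8 kb mammalian expression plasmid built on the Clontech pN1 backbone. It carries a high-copy ColE1/pUC-type origin for propagation in E. coli and an f1 origin. A single NeoR/KanR (Tn5 aminoglycoside phosphotransferase) gene provides both selections. It is preceded by a bacterial bla promoter for kanamycin resistance in bacteria and by the SV40 enhancer/early promoter for G418 selection in mammalian cells, and it is terminated by the HSV TK polyadenylation signal.

The payload is an 852 bp synthetic fusion driven by the human CMV immediate-early enhancer and promoter and terminated by the SV40 poly(A) signal. It consists of CytERM, a short N-terminal fragment of rabbit cytochrome P450 (annotated as CYP2C1), which serves as an endoplasmic reticulum membrane anchor. A brief linker derived from the multiple cloning site joins it to the blue fluorescent protein Electra2 at the C terminus. The fluorescent protein sits between retained AgeI and NotI sites. The automated feature table labels this open reading frame as mRuby3. This most likely reflects sequence similarity picked up by the annotation tool, since the catalogue record identifies the protein as Electra2, with excitation at 403 nm and emission at 456 nm. The small "large T antigen", "ble" and "bGH poly(A)" fragments in the table appear to be backbone remnants or partial matches, not functional parts.

The construct is intended for ER visualization and for the OSER (organized smooth ER) assay. In that assay, a fluorescent protein tethered to the cytoplasmic face of the ER reveals any tendency to oligomerize by reorganizing ER membranes into whorl-like structures, which tests how monomeric the protein is in living cells.
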