Features (pLannotate 1.2.2; 16 found; start..end, strand, type, name):
     61..364     +  enhancer       CMV enhancer: human cytomegalovirus immediate early enhancer
    365..568     +  promoter       CMV promoter: human cytomegalovirus (CMV) immediate early promoter
    591..614     +  misc_feature   MCS (fragment): multiple cloning site
    615..701     +  CDS            CYP2C1 (fragment): CP2C1_RABIT - Experimental evidence at protein level: Swiss-Prot protein existence level 1. Cytochromes P450 are a group of heme-thiolate monooxygenases. In liver microsomes, this enzyme is involved in an NADPH-dependent electron transport pathway. It oxidizes a variety of structurally unrelated compounds, including steroids, fatty acids, and xenobiotics. From Oryctolagus cuniculus (Rabbit).
    696..739     +  misc_feature   MCS (fragment): multiple cloning site
    753..1463    +  CDS            mRuby3: monomeric red fluorescent protein derived from mRuby2, with improved brightness and photostability (Bajar et al., 2016)
   1482..1565    +  CDS            large T antigen (fragment): large T antigen from SV40 (simian virus 40)
   1588..1709    +  polyA_signal   SV40 poly(A) signal: SV40 polyadenylation signal
   1743..2171    -  rep_origin     f1 ori (sequence partly withheld): f1 bacteriophage origin of replication; arrow indicates direction of (+) strand synthesis
   2198..2302    +  promoter       AmpR promoter: bla
   2304..2661    +  promoter       SV40 promoter: SV40 enhancer and early promoter
   2696..3490    +  CDS            NeoR/KanR: aminoglycoside phosphotransferase from Tn5; aph(3')-II (or nptII); confers resistance to neomycin, kanamycin, and G418 (Geneticin®)
   3511..3663    +  CDS            ble (fragment): BLE_KLEPN - Experimental evidence at protein level: Swiss-Prot protein existence level 1. Binding protein with a strong affinity to the bleomycin family of antibiotics. Binds to CL990; an antimitotic-antibiotic compound. From Klebsiella pneumoniae.
   3722..3769    +  polyA_signal   HSV TK poly(A) signal: herpes simplex virus thymidine kinase polyadenylation signal (Cole and Stacy, 1985)
   3860..3876    -  polyA_signal   bGH poly(A) signal (fragment): bovine growth hormone polyadenylation signal
   4098..4686    +  rep_origin     ori: high-copy-number ColE1/pMB1/pBR322/pUC origin of replication
>Addgene plasmid #179477 | pCytERM-Electra2 | addgene full sequence | sequence record 368279 | Addgene NGS Result
TAGTTATTAATAGTAATCAATTACGGGGTCATTAGTTCATAGCCCATATATGGAGTTCCGCGTTACATAA
CTTACGGTAAATGGCCCGCCTGGCTGACCGCCCAACGACCCCCGCCCATTGACGTCAATAATGACGTATG
TTCCCATAGTAACGCCAATAGGGACTTTCCATTGACGTCAATGGGTGGAGTATTTACGGTAAACTGCCCA
CTTGGCAGTACATCAAGTGTATCATATGCCAAGTACGCCCCCTATTGACGTCAATGACGGTAAATGGCCC
GCCTGGCATTATGCCCAGTACATGACCTTATGGGACTTTCCTACTTGGCAGTACATCTACGTATTAGTCA
TCGCTATTACCATGGTGATGCGGTTTTGGCAGTACATCAATGGGCGTGGATAGCGGTTTGACTCACGGGG
ATTTCCAAGTCTCCACCCCATTGACGTCAATGGGAGTTTGTTTTGGCACCAAAATCAACGGGACTTTCCA
AAATGTCGTAACAACTCCGCCCCATTGACGCAAATGGGCGGTAGGCGTGTACGGTGGGAGGTCTATATAA
GCAGAGCTGGTTTAGTGAACCGTCAGATCCGCTAGCGCTACCGGACTCAGATCTATGGACCCTGTGGTGG
TGCTGGGGCTCTGTCTCTCCTGTTTGCTTCTCCTTTCACTCTGGAAACAGAGCTATGGGGGAGGGAAGCT
TCGAATTCTGCAGTCGACGGTACCGCGGGCCCGGGATCCACCGGTCGCCACCATGGTGTCTAAGGGCGAA
GAGCTGATCGAGGAAAATATGCGTATGAAGGTGGTCATGGAAGGTTCGGTCAACGGCCACCAATTCAAAT
GCACAGGTGAAGGAGAAGGCAGACCGTACGAGGGAGTGCAAACCATGAGGATCAAAGTCATCGAGGGAGG
ACCCCTGCCATTTGCCTTTGACATTCTTGCCACGTCGTTCCTGTTCGGCAGCAAGACCTTTATCAAGTAC
CCGGCCGACATCCCTGATTTCTTCGAACAGTCCTTTCCTGAGGGCTTTACTTGGGAAAGAGTTACGAGAT
ACGAAGATGGTGGAGTAGTCACCGTCACGCAGGACACCAGCCTTGAGGATGGTGGGCTCGTCTACAACGT
CAAGGTCAGAGGGGTAAACTTTCACTCCAAGGGTCCCGTGATGCAGAAGAAGACCGAGGGTTGGGAGCCT
TTCACAGAGATGATGTATCCAGCAGATGGTGGTCTGAGAGGATATACCGACATCGCACTGAAAGTTGATG
GTGGTGGCCATCTGCACGCCAACATCGTGACAACTTACAGGTCAAAAAAGACCGTCGGGAACATCAAGAT
GCCCGGTGTCCATGCCGTTGATTACCGCCTGGAAAGGATCGAAGAGAGTGACAATGAAACCTACGTAGTG
CTAAGAGAAGTGGCAGTTGCCAAATACAGCAACCTTGGTGGTGGCATGGACGAGCTGTTCAAGTAAGCGG
CCGCGACTCTAGATCATAATCAGCCATACCACATTTGTAGAGGTTTTACTTGCTTTAAAAAACCTCCCAC
ACCTCCCCCTGAACCTGAAACATAAAATGAATGCAATTGTTGTTGTTAACTTGTTTATTGCAGCTTATAA
TGGTTACAAATAAAGCAATAGCATCACAAATTTCACAAATAAAGCATTTTTTTCACTGCATTCTAGTTGT
GGTTTGTCCAAACTCATCAATGTATCTTAAGGCGTAAATTGTAAGCGTTAATATTTTGTTAAAATTCGCG
TTAAATTTTTGTTAAATCAGCTCATTTTTTAACCAATAGGCCGAAATCGGCAAAATCCCTTATAAATCAA
AAGAATAGACCGAGATAGGGT
[37 nt withheld, positions 1842-1878]
AAAGAACGTGGACTCCAACGTCAAAGG
[49 nt withheld, positions 1906-1954]
T
[91 nt withheld, positions 1956-2046]
G
[124 nt withheld, positions 2048-2171]
CAGGTGGCACTTTTCGGGGAAATGTGCGCGGAACCCCTATTTGTTTATTTTTCTAAATACATTCAAATAT
GTATCCGCTCATGAGACAATAACCCTGATAAATGCTTCAATAATATTGAAAAAGGAAGAGTCCTGAGGCG
GAAAGAACCAGCTGTGGAATGTGTGTCAGTTAGGGTGTGGAAAGTCCCCAGGCTCCCCAGCAGGCAGAAG
TATGCAAAGCATGCATCTCAATTAGTCAGCAACCAGGTGTGGAAAGTCCCCAGGCTCCCCAGCAGGCAGA
AGTATGCAAAGCATGCATCTCAATTAGTCAGCAACCATAGTCCCGCCCCTAACTCCGCCCATCCCGCCCC
TAACTCCGCCCAGTTCCGCCCATTCTCCGCCCCATGGCTGACTAATTTTTTTTATTTATGCAGAGGCCGA
GGCCGCCTCGGCCTCTGAGCTATTCCAGAAGTAGTGAGGAGGCTTTTTTGGAGGCCTAGGCTTTTGCAAA
GATCGATCAAGAGACAGGATGAGGATCGTTTCGCATGATTGAACAAGATGGATTGCACGCAGGTTCTCCG
GCCGCTTGGGTGGAGAGGCTATTCGGCTATGACTGGGCACAACAGACAATCGGCTGCTCTGATGCCGCCG
TGTTCCGGCTGTCAGCGCAGGGGCGCCCGGTTCTTTTTGTCAAGACCGACCTGTCCGGTGCCCTGAATGA
ACTGCAAGACGAGGCAGCGCGGCTATCGTGGCTGGCCACGACGGGCGTTCCTTGCGCAGCTGTGCTCGAC
GTTGTCACTGAAGCGGGAAGGGACTGGCTGCTATTGGGCGAAGTGCCGGGGCAGGATCTCCTGTCATCTC
ACCTTGCTCCTGCCGAGAAAGTATCCATCATGGCTGATGCAATGCGGCGGCTGCATACGCTTGATCCGGC
TACCTGCCCATTCGACCACCAAGCGAAACATCGCATCGAGCGAGCACGTACTCGGATGGAAGCCGGTCTT
GTCGATCAGGATGATCTGGACGAAGAGCATCAGGGGCTCGCGCCAGCCGAACTGTTCGCCAGGCTCAAGG
CGAGCATGCCCGACGGCGAGGATCTCGTCGTGACCCATGGCGATGCCTGCTTGCCGAATATCATGGTGGA
AAATGGCCGCTTTTCTGGATTCATCGACTGTGGCCGGCTGGGTGTGGCGGACCGCTATCAGGACATAGCG
TTGGCTACCCGTGATATTGCTGAAGAGCTTGGCGGCGAATGGGCTGACCGCTTCCTCGTGCTTTACGGTA
TCGCCGCTCCCGATTCGCAGCGCATCGCCTTCTATCGCCTTCTTGACGAGTTCTTCTGAGCGGGACTCTG
GGGTTCGAAATGACCGACCAAGCGACGCCCAACCTGCCATCACGAGATTTCGATTCCACCGCCGCCTTCT
ATGAAAGGTTGGGCTTCGGAATCGTTTTCCGGGACGCCGGCTGGATGATCCTCCAGCGCGGGGATCTCAT
GCTGGAGTTCTTCGCCCACCCTAGGGGGAGGCTAACTGAAACACGGAAGGAGACAATACCGGAAGGAACC
CGCGCTATGACGGCAATAAAAAGACAGAATAAAACGCACGGTGTTGGGTCGTTTGTTCATAAACGCGGGG
TTCGGTCCCAGGGCTGGCACTCTGTCGATACCCCACCGAGACCCCATTGGGGCCAATACGCCCGCGTTTC
TTCCTTTTCCCCACCCCACCCCCCAAGTTCGGGTGAAGGCCCAGGGCTCGCAGCCAACGTCGGGGCGGCA
GGCCCTGCCATAGCCTCAGGTTACTCATATATACTTTAGATTGATTTAAAACTTCATTTTTAATTTAAAA
GGATCTAGGTGAAGATCCTTTTTGATAATCTCATGACCAAAATCCCTTAACGTGAGTTTTCGTTCCACTG
AGCGTCAGACCCCGTAGAAAAGATCAAAGGATCTTCTTGAGATCCTTTTTTTCTGCGCGTAATCTGCTGC
TTGCAAACAAAAAAACCACCGCTACCAGCGGTGGTTTGTTTGCCGGATCAAGAGCTACCAACTCTTTTTC
CGAAGGTAACTGGCTTCAGCAGAGCGCAGATACCAAATACTGTTCTTCTAGTGTAGCCGTAGTTAGGCCA
CCACTTCAAGAACTCTGTAGCACCGCCTACATACCTCGCTCTGCTAATCCTGTTACCAGTGGCTGCTGCC
AGTGGCGATAAGTCGTGTCTTACCGGGTTGGACTCAAGACGATAGTTACCGGATAAGGCGCAGCGGTCGG
GCTGAACGGGGGGTTCGTGCACACAGCCCAGCTTGGAGCGAACGACCTACACCGAACTGAGATACCTACA
GCGTGAGCTATGAGAAAGCGCCACGCTTCCCGAAGGGAGAAAGGCGGACAGGTATCCGGTAAGCGGCAGG
GTCGGAACAGGAGAGCGCACGAGGGAGCTTCCAGGGGGAAACGCCTGGTATCTTTATAGTCCTGTCGGGT
TTCGCCACCTCTGACTTGAGCGTCGATTTTTGTGATGCTCGTCAGGGGGGCGGAGCCTATGGAAAAACGC
CAGCAACGCGGCCTTTTTACGGTTCCTGGCCTTTTGCTGGCCTTTTGCTCACATGTTCTTTCCTGCGTTA
TCCCCTGATTCTGTGGATAACCGTATTACCGCCATGCAT
